Addgene plasmid #132978: pDR-nfatc1_sgRNA2
Purpose: nfatc1 sgRNA targeting to "5'-GTGGGAGCTCCATTGGATCG-3" in pDR274
Depositing lab: Nathan Lawson. Depositing organization: University of Massachusetts, Worcester. Publication: Valves Are a Conserved Feature of the Zebrafish Lymphatic System. Shin M, Nozaki T, Idrizi F, Isogai S, Ogasawara K, Ishida K, Yuge S, Roscoe B, Wolfe SA, Fukuhara S, Mochizuki N, Deguchi T, Lawson ND. Dev Cell. 2019 Nov 4;51(3):374-386.e5. doi: 10.1016/j.devcel.2019.08.019. Epub 2019 Sep 26. PubMed 31564611.
Backbone
  Vector backbone: pDR274
  Backbone size w/o insert (bp): 2126
  Total vector size (bp): 2145
  Vector type: CRISPR ; sgRNA generation vector
Growth in bacteria
  Bacterial resistance: Kanamycin, 50 μg/mL
  Growth temperature: 37°C
  Growth strain: DH5alpha
  Copy number: High Copy
Gene/Insert
  Gene/Insert name: nfatc1 sgRNA2 target sequence
  gRNA/shRNA sequence: GTGGGAGCTCCATTGGATCG
  Species: D. rerio (zebrafish)
  Cloning method: Restriction Enzyme; 5′ cloning site BsaI (destroyed during cloning); 3′ cloning site BsaI (destroyed during cloning)
  Sequencing primers: 5′ M13R-pUC; 3′ M13F
Terms and licenses: Academic/Nonprofit Terms; Industry Terms: Not Available to Industry
How to cite: pDR-nfatc1_sgRNA2 was a gift from Nathan Lawson (Addgene plasmid # 132978 ; http://n2t.net/addgene:132978 ; RRID:Addgene_132978)
