[The description below was written by a language model from this plasmid's Addgene catalogue record and pLannotate feature annotations shown in this document.]
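Description:
pDR-nfatc1_sgRNA2 is a small (about 2.1 kb) bacterial plasmid built on the pDR274 backbone. It serves as a template vector for producing a single guide RNA against the zebrafish (D. rerio) nfatc1 gene. It is not an expression vector for cells or animals; the record classes it as a CRISPR sgRNA generation vector. The plasmid is maintained at high copy in E. coli through a ColE1/pUC-type origin. Selection is with kanamycin, using an aminoglycoside phosphotransferase (KanR) gene that the annotation places downstream of a cat promoter. Short phage and bacterial terminators (T7Te, tonB and a T3Te fragment) flank the marker and origin regions and probably insulate these units from read-through transcription. A short lacZα fragment is also annotated, apparently a backbone remnant with no functional role.

The functional cassette consists of a T7 promoter followed by the 20-nucleotide nfatc1 targeting sequence, which runs directly into the Streptococcus pyogenes Cas9 guide RNA scaffold. The spacer fills the gap between the annotated promoter and scaffold. It was inserted by restriction cloning into paired BsaI sites, both of which were destroyed in the process. Transcription by T7 RNA polymerase therefore yields a complete sgRNA, with the nfatc1-specific spacer joined to the Cas9-binding scaffold.

No Cas9 coding sequence is present, so the nuclease must be supplied separately. The name marks this as the second nfatc1 guide, and the associated publication concerns valves in the zebrafish lymphatic system. This is consistent with using the guide for Cas9-mediated targeting of nfatc1 in zebrafish, although the record does not describe the delivery method or the resulting alleles.
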