Features (pLannotate 1.2.2; 9 found; start..end, strand, type, name):
    170..188     +  promoter       T7 promoter: promoter for bacteriophage T7 RNA polymerase
    208..283     +  misc_RNA       gRNA scaffold: guide RNA scaffold for the Streptococcus pyogenes CRISPR/Cas9 system
    465..482     +  CDS            lacZα (fragment): LacZα fragment of β-galactosidase; lacZ fragment
    481..500     +  terminator     T3Te terminator (fragment): phage T3 early transcription terminator
    522..1109    +  rep_origin     ori: high-copy-number ColE1/pMB1/pBR322/pUC origin of replication
   1121..1148    -  terminator     T7Te terminator: phage T7 early transcription terminator
   1172..1987    -  CDS            KanR: aminoglycoside phosphotransferase; aph(3')-Ia; confers resistance to kanamycin in bacteria or G418 (Geneticin®) in eukaryotes
   1988..2090    -  promoter       cat promoter: promoter of the E. coli cat gene encoding chloramphenicol acetyltransferase
   2091..2122    -  terminator     tonB terminator: bidirectional E. coli tonB-P14 transcription terminator
>Addgene plasmid #132978 | pDR-nfatc1_sgRNA2 | addgene full sequence | sequence record 263471 | Addgene NGS Result
ATTTAAATGGTCAGTATTGAGCCTCAGGAAACAGCTATGACATCAAGCTGACTAGATAATCTAGCTGATC
GTGGACCGATCATACGTATAATGCCGTAAGATCACGGGTCGCAGCACAGCTCGCGGTCCAGTAGTGATCG
ACACTGCTCGATCCGCTCGCACCGCTAGCTAATACGACTCACTATAGGTGGGAGCTCCATTGGATCGGTT
TTAGAGCTAGAAATAGCAAGTTAAAATAAGGCTAGTCCGTTATCAACTTGAAAAAGTGGCACCGAGTCGG
TGCTTTTAAAAAGCTTGGATCGACGAGAGCAGCGCGACTGGATCTGTCGCCCGTCTCAAACGCAACCCTC
CGGCGGTCGCATATCATTCAGGACGAGCCTCAGACTCCAGCGTAACTGGACTGCAATCAACTCACTGGCT
CACCTTCCGGTCCACGATCAGCTAGAATCAAGCTGACTAGATAAACTGGCCGTCGTTTTACACGGGTGGG
CCTTTCTTCGGTAGAAAATCAAAGGATCTTCTTGAGATCCTTTTTTTCTGCGCGTAATCTGCTGCTTGCA
AACAAAAAAACCACCGCTACCAGCGGTGGTTTGTTTGCCGGATCAAGAGCTACCAACTCTTTTTCCGAGG
TAACTGGCTTCAGCAGAGCGCAGATACCAAATACTGTTCTTCTAGTGTAGCCGTAGTTAGGCCACCACTT
CAAGAACTCTGTAGCACCGCCTACATACCTCGCTCTGCTAATCCTGTTACCAGTGGCTGCTGCCAGTGGC
GATAAGTCGTGTCTTACCGGGTTGGACTCAAGACGATAGTTACCGGATAAGGCGCAGCGGTCGGGCTGAA
CGGGGGGTTCGTGCACACAGCCCAGCTTGGAGCGAACGACCTACACCGAACTGAGATACCTACAGCGTGA
GCTATGAGAAAGCGCCACGCTTCCCGAAGGGAGAAAGGCGGACAGGTATCCGGTAAGCGGCAGGGTCGGA
ACAGGAGAGCGCACGAGGGAGCTTCCAGGGGGAAACGCCTGGTATCTTTATAGTCCTGTCGGGTTTCGCC
ACCTCTGACTTGAGCATCGATTTTTGTGATGCTCGTCAGGGGGGCGGAGCCTATGGAAAAACGCCAGCAA
CGCAGAAAGGCCCACCCGAAGGTGAGCCAGGTGATTACATTTAGGTCCTCATTAGAAAAACTCATCGAGC
ATCAAGTGAAACTGCAATTTATTCATATCAGGATTATCAATACCATATTTTTGAAAAAGCCGTTTCTGTA
ATGAAGGAGAAAACTCACCGAGGCAGTTCCATAGGATGGCAAGATCCTGGTATCGGTCTGCGATTCCGAC
TCGTCCAACATCAATACAACCTATTAATTTCCCCTCGTCAAAAATAAGGTTATCAAGTGAGAAATCACCA
TGAGTGACGACTGAATCCGGTGAGAATGGCAAGAGTTTATGCATTTCTTTCCAGACTTGTTCAACAGGCC
AGCCATTACGCTCGTCATCAAAATCACTCGCACCAACCAAACCGTTATTCATTCGTGATTGCGCCTGAGC
GAGACGAAATACGCGATCGCCGTTAAAAGGACAATTACAAACAGGAATCGAATGCAACCGGCGCAGGAAC
ACTGCCAGCGCATCAACAATATTTTCACCTGAATCAGGATATTCTTCTAATACCTGGAATGCTGTTTTCC
CTGGGATCGCAGTGGTGAGTAACCATGCATCATCAGGAGTACGGATAAAATGCTTGATGGTCGGAAGAGG
CATAAATTCCGTCAGCCAGTTTAGCCTGACCATCTCATCTGTAACATCATTGGCAACGCTACCTTTGCCA
TGTTTCAGAAACAACTCTGGCGCATCGGGCTTCCCATACAATCGATAGATTGTCGCACCTGATTGCCCGA
CATTATCGCGAGCCCATTTATACCCATATAAATCAGCATCCATGTTGGAATTTAATCGCGGCTTCAAGCA
AGACGTTTCCCGTTGAATATGGCTCATTTTAGCTTCCTTAGCTCCTGAAAATCTCGATAACTCAAAAAAT
ACGCCCGGTAGTGATCTTATTTCATTATGGTGAAAGTTGGAACCTCTTACGTGCCGATCAAGTCAAAAGC
CTCCGGTCGGAGGCTTTTGACTTTCTGCTATGGAGGTCAGGTATG
